Addgene plasmid #107662: Pgr_sfrp-1
Purpose: In situ hybridization and RNAi studies in planarians
Depositing lab: Alejandro Sánchez. Depositing organization: Stowers Institute for Medical Research. Publication: Hands-On Classroom Activities for Exploring Regeneration and Stem Cell Biology with Planarians. Accorsi A, Williams MM, Ross EJ, Robb SMC, Elliott SA, Tu KC, Sanchez Alvarado A. The American Biology Teacher 79(3):208-223. Mar 2017. 10.1525/abt.2017.79.3.208.
Backbone
  Vector backbone: pPR-T4P
  Backbone size w/o insert (bp): 2636
  Vector type: RNAi ; In situ hybridization
Growth in bacteria
  Bacterial resistance: Kanamycin, 50 μg/mL
  Growth temperature: 37°C
  Growth strain: DH5alpha
  Copy number: Unknown
Gene/Insert
  Gene/Insert name: sfrp-1
  Species: Phagocata gracilis
  Insert size (bp): 578
  Cloning method: Ligation Independent Cloning
Terms and licenses: Academic/Nonprofit Terms; Industry Terms: Not Available to Industry
How to cite: Pgr_sfrp-1 was a gift from Alejandro Sánchez (Addgene plasmid # 107662 ; http://n2t.net/addgene:107662 ; RRID:Addgene_107662)
