[The description below was written by a language model from this plasmid's Addgene catalogue record and pLannotate feature annotations shown in this document.]
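Description:
Pgr_sfrp-1 is a small bacterial plasmid built on the pPR-T4P backbone that carries a 578 bp fragment of sfrp-1 from the planarian Phagocata gracilis, inserted by ligation-independent cloning. It is not an expression vector for protein. Instead, it serves as a template for making RNA from the cloned fragment, for use in in situ hybridization and RNA interference experiments in planarians. The plasmid is maintained in E. coli through a high-copy ColE1/pUC-type origin and is selected with kanamycin via an aminoglycoside phosphotransferase (KanR) gene. The sequenced record is 3,186 nt, roughly consistent with the stated backbone and insert sizes.

The annotation does not label the insert itself, but an unannotated stretch between a pBluescript-derived polylinker remnant and the downstream promoter most likely contains it. This region is flanked by two convergent T7 promoters, one on each strand, each backed by a T7 terminator positioned outside the opposing promoter. With this arrangement, T7 RNA polymerase can transcribe both strands of the insert to give complementary RNAs that anneal into double-stranded RNA for gene knockdown. Transcription of a single strand from a suitable template yields riboprobes for detecting sfrp-1 expression. A third T7 promoter is also annotated just beyond the cassette. Short fragments of lacI and lacZα and the rrnB T1 and T2 terminators are also detected and appear to be backbone remnants with no stated role. The associated publication describes classroom activities on planarian regeneration and stem cell biology, so the plasmid is probably intended as a teaching and research reagent in that setting.
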