Features (pLannotate 1.2.2; 12 found; start..end, strand, type, name):
     24..71      -  terminator     T7 terminator: transcription terminator for bacteriophage T7 RNA polymerase
     76..94      +  promoter       T7 promoter: promoter for bacteriophage T7 RNA polymerase
    128..174     +  misc_feature   MCS (fragment): pBluescript multiple cloning site
    816..834     -  promoter       T7 promoter: promoter for bacteriophage T7 RNA polymerase
    841..884     +  terminator     T7 terminator (fragment): transcription terminator for bacteriophage T7 RNA polymerase
    892..910     -  promoter       T7 promoter: promoter for bacteriophage T7 RNA polymerase
   1044..1853    +  CDS            KanR: aminoglycoside phosphotransferase; aph(3')-Ia; confers resistance to kanamycin in bacteria or G418 (Geneticin®) in eukaryotes
   2000..2588    +  rep_origin     ori: high-copy-number ColE1/pMB1/pBR322/pUC origin of replication
   2771..2863    +  CDS            lacI (fragment): lac repressor; lacI; The lac repressor binds to the lac operator to inhibit transcription in E. coli. This inhibition can be relieved by adding lactose or isopropyl-β-D-thiogalactopyranoside (IPTG).
   2918..2945    -  terminator     rrnB T2 terminator: transcription terminator T2 from the E. coli rrnB gene
   3077..3120    +  terminator     rrnB T1 terminator: Escherichia coli rrnB; transcription terminator T1 from the E. coli rrnB gene
   3167..17      -  CDS            lacZα (fragment) (across the origin): LacZα fragment of β-galactosidase; lacZ fragment
>Addgene plasmid #107662 | Pgr_sfrp-1 | addgene full sequence | sequence record 209332 | Addgene NGS Result
GTAAAACGACGGCCAGTCTTAAGCAAAAAACCCCTCAAGACCCGTTTAGAGGCCCCAAGGGGTTATGCTA
GGAAGTAATACGACTCACTATAGGGAGACCGGCAGATCTGATATCATCGATGAATTCGAGCTCCACCGCG
GTGGCGGCCGCTCTAGAACTAGTGGATCCACCGGTTCCATGGCTAGCGGCATTACCATCCCGCATATCTC
TTGCTTCCTTGGCGATTGGCAGCAATTTCAAAATGGATATTCAACTGAACAATGTTTTAAGATTCCAGAT
AATTTGACACTATGTCTAAATGTTGGTTACAAGAGGATGATTTTGCCTAATTATATTCAACATGAATACC
TGGATGAAGCCGTTCAGCATTCAAAGGTGTGGATTGGTTTAGTAAATTCCCATTGCCATGAAGACATAAG
GAAATTTCTATGTTCTTTATACGCCCCAGTCTGCATCAATAATATGAGAATTCAGAAAGTACCCCCATGT
AAAGAACTGTGTGTAAGTGTGAAAGAAGCATGTTTACCTAGTATGAAGTTATTTGGATTTGAATGGCCAA
ATATAATGAAATGTTCTTTATTCCCAAGTGTAAGAAATTCGCTTTGTATCCCAAGTACTGTTAGTAAAGG
AAAAAAGTGTCGTCCGTGCGTCAAATCCTCATCATATGAAGTTATGGCTAACAAATTTTGTCTATCAAAT
ATAGTAATTCGAGCCAAAATTAAACGTATTGTAAAAGAAGGAAATAATGGATTTAAAATTGAATTAGGCC
AGAAAACTGGCGGGTAGAATTGGCCGGGCCCGGTACCCAATTCGCCCTATAGTGAGTCGTATTACTTCCA
CATAACCCCTTGGGGCCTCTAAACGGGTCTTGAGGGGTTTTTTGAGGATCCCCTATAGTGAGTCGTATTA
CATGGTCATAGCTGTTTCCTGGCAGCTCTGGCCCGTGTCTCAAAATCTCTGATGTTACATTGCACAAGAT
AAAAATATATCATCATGAACAATAAAACTGTCTGCTTACATAAACAGTAATACAAGGGGTGTTATGAGCC
ATATTCAACGGGAAACGTCGAGGCCGCGATTAAATTCCAACATGGATGCTGATTTATATGGGTATAAATG
GGCTCGCGATAATGTCGGGCAATCAGGTGCGACAATCTATCGCTTGTATGGGAAGCCCGATGCGCCAGAG
TTGTTTCTGAAACATGGCAAAGGTAGCGTTGCCAATGATGTTACAGATGAGATGGTCAGACTAAACTGGC
TGACGGAATTTATGCCTCTTCCGACCATCAAGCATTTTATCCGTACTCCTGATGATGCATGGTTACTCAC
CACTGCGATCCCCGGAAAAACAGCATTCCAGGTATTAGAAGAATATCCTGATTCAGGTGAAAATATTGTT
GATGCGCTGGCAGTGTTCCTGCGCCGGTTGCATTCGATTCCTGTTTGTAATTGTCCTTTTAACAGCGATC
GCGTATTTCGTCTCGCTCAGGCGCAATCACGAATGAATAACGGTTTGGTTGATGCGAGTGATTTTGATGA
CGAGCGTAATGGCTGGCCTGTTGAACAAGTCTGGAAAGAAATGCATAAACTTTTGCCATTCTCACCGGAT
TCAGTCGTCACTCATGGTGATTTCTCACTTGATAACCTTATTTTTGACGAGGGGAAATTAATAGGTTGTA
TTGATGTTGGACGAGTCGGAATCGCAGACCGATACCAGGATCTTGCCATCCTATGGAACTGCCTCGGTGA
GTTTTCTCCTTCATTACAGAAACGGCTTTTTCAAAAATATGGTATTGATAATCCTGATATGAATAAATTG
CAGTTTCATTTGATGCTCGATGAGTTTTTCTAATCAGAATTGGTTAATTGGTTGTAACACTGGCAGAGCA
TTACGCTGACTTGACGGGACGGCGCAAGCTCATGACCAAAATCCCTTAACGTGAGTTACGCGTCGTTCCA
CTGAGCGTCAGACCCCGTAGAAAAGATCAAAGGATCTTCTTGAGATCCTTTTTTTCTGCGCGTAATCTGC
TGCTTGCAAACAAAAAAACCACCGCTACCAGCGGTGGTTTGTTTGCCGGATCAAGAGCTACCAACTCTTT
TTCCGAAGGTAACTGGCTTCAGCAGAGCGCAGATACCAAATACTGTTCTTCTAGTGTAGCCGTAGTTAGG
CCACCACTTCAAGAACTCTGTAGCACCGCCTACATACCTCGCTCTGCTAATCCTGTTACCAGTGGCTGCT
GCCAGTGGCGATAAGTCGTGTCTTACCGGGTTGGACTCAAGACGATAGTTACCGGATAAGGCGCAGCGGT
CGGGCTGAACGGGGGGTTCGTGCACACAGCCCAGCTTGGAGCGAACGACCTACACCGAACTGAGATACCT
ACAGCGTGAGCTATGAGAAAGCGCCACGCTTCCCGAAGGGAGAAAGGCGGACAGGTATCCGGTAAGCGGC
AGGGTCGGAACAGGAGAGCGCACGAGGGAGCTTCCAGGGGGAAACGCCTGGTATCTTTATAGTCCTGTCG
GGTTTCGCCACCTCTGACTTGAGCGTCGATTTTTGTGATGCTCGTCAGGGGGGCGGAGCCTATGGAAAAA
CGCCAGCAACGCGGCCTTTTTACGGTTCCTGGCCTTTTGCTGGCCTTTTGCTCACATGTTCTTTCCTGCG
TTATCCCCTGATTCTGTGGATAACCGTATTACCGCCTTTGAGTGAGCTGATACCGCTCGCCGCAGCCGAA
CGACCGAGCGCAGCGAGTCAGTGAGCGAGGAAGCGGAAGAGCGCCCAATACGCAAACCGCCTCTCCCCGC
GCGTTGGCCGATTCATTAATGCAGCTGGCACGACAGGTTTCCCGACTGGAAAGCGGGCAGTGAGCGCAAC
GCAATTAATACGCGTACCGCTAGCCAGGAAGAGTTTGTAGAAACGCAAAAAGGCCATCCGTCAGGATGGC
CTTCTGCTTAGTTTGATGCCTGGCAGTTTATGGCGGGCGTCCTGCCCGCCACCCTCCGGGCCGTTGCTTC
ACAACGTTCAAATCCGCTCCCGGCGGATTTGTCCTACTCAGGAGAGCGTTCACCGACAAACAACAGATAA
AACGAAAGGCCCAGTCTTCCGACTGAGCCTTTCGTTTTATTTGATGCCTGGCAGTTCCCTACTCTCGCGT
TAACGCTAGCATGGATGTTTTCCCAGTCACGACGTT
