>Addgene plasmid #107662 | Pgr_sfrp-1 | depositor partial sequence | sequence record 203018 | Insert Sequence
CATATCTCTTGCTTCCTTGGCGATTGGCAGCAATTTCAAAATGGATATTCAACTGAACAATGTTTTAAGA
TTCCAGATAATTTGACACTATGTCTAAATGTTGGTTACAAGAGGATGATTTTGCCTAATTATATTCAACA
TGAATACCTGGATGAAGCCGTTCAGCATTCAAAGGTGTGGATTGGTTTAGTAAATTCCCATTGCCATGAA
GACATAAGGAAATTTCTATGTTCTTTATACGCCCCTGTCTGCATCAATAATATGAGAATTCAGAAAGTAC
CCCCATGTAAAGAACTGTGTGTAAGTGTGAAAGAAGCATGTTTACCTAGTATGAAATTATTTGGATTTGA
ATGGCCAAATATAATGAAATGTTCTTTATTCCCAAGTGTAAGAAATTCGCTTTGTATCCCAAGTACTGTT
AGTAAAGGAAAAAAGTGTCGTCCGTGCGTCAAATCCTCATCATATGAAGTTATGGCTAACAAATTTTGTC
TATCAAATATAGTAATTCGAGCCAAAATTAAACGTATTGTAAAAGAAGGAAATAATGGATTTAAAATTGA
ATTAGGCCAGAAAACTGG
